Addgene plasmid #42447: HSPA5A
Purpose: Bacterial expression for structure determination; may not be full ORF
Depositing lab: Nicola Burgess-Brown. Depositing organization: University of Oxford.
Backbone
  Vector backbone: pNIC28-Bsa4
  Backbone manufacturer: SGC
  Vector type: Bacterial Expression
Growth in bacteria
  Bacterial resistance: Kanamycin, 50 μg/mL
  Growth temperature: 37°C
  Growth strain: Mach1 ;
  Copy number: High Copy
Gene/Insert
  Gene/Insert name: HSPA5A (alt names: HSPA5; gi|16507237; PDB:3IUC)
  Species: H. sapiens (human)
  Insert size (bp): 1255
  Mutation: See Comments
  Entrez Gene: HSPA5 (a.k.a. BIP, GRP78, HEL-S-89n)
  Tag / fusion protein: His6-TEV (N terminal on insert)
  Cloning method: Ligation Independent Cloning
  Sequencing primers: 5′ T7; 3′ T7-term
Terms and licenses: Academic/Nonprofit Terms; Industry Terms: Not Available to Industry
Depositor comments: http://www.thesgc.org/structures/3IUC/ Use BL21(DE3)-R3-pRARE2 strain for expression.
How to cite: HSPA5A was a gift from Nicola Burgess-Brown (Addgene plasmid # 42447 ; http://n2t.net/addgene:42447 ; RRID:Addgene_42447)
