[The description below was written by a language model from this plasmid's Addgene catalogue record.]
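Description:
HSPA5A is a bacterial expression plasmid built on the pNIC28-Bsa4 backbone from the Structural Genomics Consortium and designed to produce a fragment of the human chaperone HSPA5 (also known as BiP or GRP78) in E. coli for structure determination. It is maintained as a high-copy plasmid under kanamycin selection. No feature table accompanies the record, so the origin of replication and the exact regulatory elements are not explicitly listed. The use of T7 and T7-terminator sequencing primers, together with the depositor's recommendation of a DE3-type, rare-codon-supplemented expression strain, indicates that the insert sits in a T7 RNA polymerase-driven expression cassette.

The insert is about 1.26 kb of human HSPA5 coding sequence, introduced by ligation-independent cloning. The record cautions that it may not be the full open reading frame, and the insert size is consistent with a truncated domain construct rather than the whole protein, although the precise boundaries are not given. The mutation field only refers to the depositor comments, which point to an associated deposited crystal structure rather than listing specific sequence changes.

The protein is expressed with an N-terminal hexahistidine tag followed by a TEV protease recognition site. This allows capture by immobilised metal affinity chromatography and later removal of the tag to give near-native protein. The construct is typically used for recombinant production and purification of this HSPA5 fragment for crystallography and related biophysical or biochemical studies.
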