>Addgene plasmid #42447 | HSPA5A | depositor partial sequence | sequence record 57279 | HSPA5A sequence 1255 bps
CATATGCACCATCATCATCATCATTCTTCTGGTGTAGATCTGGGTACCGAGAACCTGTACTTCCAATCCA
TGGACGTGGGCACGGTGGTCGGCATCGACCTGGGGACCACCTACTCCTGCGTCGGCGTGTTCAAGAACGG
CCGCGTGGAGATCATCGCCAACGATCAGGGCAACCGCATCACGCCGTCCTATGTCGCCTTCACTCCTGAA
GGGGAACGTCTGATTGGCGATGCCGCCAAGAACCAGCTCACCTCCAACCCCGAGAACACGGTCTTTGACG
CCAAGCGGCTCATCGGCCGCACGTGGAATGACCCGTCTGTGCAGCAGGACATCAAGTTCTTGCCGTTCAA
GGTGGTTGAAAAGAAAACTAAACCATACATTCAAGTTGATATTGGAGGTGGGCAAACAAAGACATTTGCT
CCTGAAGAAATTTCTGCCATGGTTCTCACTAAAATGAAAGAAACCGCTGAGGCTTATTTGGGAAAGAAGG
TTACCCATGCAGTTGTTACTGTACCAGCCTATTTTAATGATGCCCAACGCCAAGCAACCAAAGACGCTGG
AACTATTGCTGGCCTAAATGTTATGAGGATCATCAACGAGCCTACGGCAGCTGCTATTGCTTATGGCCTG
GATAAGAGGGAGGGGGAGAAGAACATCCTGGTGTTTGACCTGGGTGGCGGAACCTTCGATGTGTCTCTTC
TCACCATTGACAATGGTGTCTTCGAAGTTGTGGCCACTAATGGAGATACTCATCTGGGTGGAGAAGACTT
TGACCAGCGTGTCATGGAACACTTCATCAAACTGTACAAAAAGAAGACGGGCAAAGATGTCAGGAAAGAC
AATAGAGCTGTGCAGAAACTCCGGCGCGAGGTAGAAAAGGCCAAACGGGCCCTGTCTTCTCAGCATCAAG
CAAGAATTGAAATTGAGTCCTTCTATGAAGGAGAAGACTTTTCTGAGACCCTGACTCGGGCCAAATTTGA
AGAGCTCAACATGGATCTGTTCCGGTCTACTATGAAGCCCGTCCAGAAAGTGTTGGAAGATTCTGATTTG
AAGAAGTCTGATATTGATGAAATTGTTCTTGTTGGTGGCTCGACTCGAATTCCAAAGATTCAGCAACTGG
TTAAAGAGTTCTTCAATGGCAAGGAACCATCCCGTGGCATAAACCCAGATGAAGCTGTAGCGTATGGTGC
TGCTGTCCAGGCTGGTGTGCTCTCTGGTGATCAAGATTGACAGTAAAGGTGGATACGGATCCGAA
