>Addgene plasmid #42447 | HSPA5A | addgene partial sequence | sequence record 60168 | T7 5'-TAATACGACTCACTATAGGG-3'
ATTCCCCTCTAGAAATAATTTTGTTTAACTTTAAGAAGGAGATATACATATGCACCATCATCATCATCAT
TCTTCTGGTGTAGATCTGGGTACCGAGAACCTGTACTTCCAATCCATGGACGTGGGCACGGTGGTCGGCA
TCGACCTGGGGACCACCTACTCCTGCGTCGGCGTGTTCAAGAACGGCCGCGTGGAGATCATCGCCAACGA
TCAGGGCAACCGCATCACGCCGTCCTATGTCGCCTTCACTCCTGAAGGGGAACGTCTGATTGGCGATGCC
GCCAAGAACCAGCTCACCTCCAACCCCGAGAACACGGTCTTTGACGCCAAGCGGCTCATCGGCCGCACGT
GGAATGACCCGTCTGTGCAGCAGGACATCAAGTTCTTGCCGTTCAAGGTGGTTGAAAAGAAAACTAAACC
ATACATTCAAGTTGATATTGGAGGTGGGCAAACAAAGACATTTGCTCCTGAAGAAATTTCTGCCATGGTT
CTCACTAAAATGAAAGAAACCGCTGAGGCTTATTTGGGAAAGAAGGTTACCCATGCAGTTGTTACTGTAC
CAGCCTATTTTAATGATGCCCAACGCCAAGCAACCAAAGACGCTGGAACTATTGCTGGCCTAAATGTTAT
GAGGATCATCAACGAGCCTACGGCAGCTGCTATTGCTTATGGCCTGGATAAGAGGGAGGGGGAGAAGAAC
ATCCTGGTGTTTGACCTGGGTGGCGGAACCTTCGATGTGTCTCTTCTCACCATTGACAATGGTGTCTTCG
AAGTTGTGGCCACTAATGGAGATACTCATCTGGGTGGAGAAGACTTTGACCAGCGTGTCATGGAACACTT
CATCAAACTGTACAAAAAGAAGACGGGCAAAGATGTCAGGAAAGACAATAGAGCTGTGCAGAAACTCCGG
CGCGAGGTAGAAAAGGCCAAACGGGCCCTGTCTTCTCAGCATCA
